Addgene plasmid #187730: His-Precission-NEDD4L_FL_pCDNA3.1(+)
Purpose: Express NEDD4L FL in mammalian cells
Depositing lab: Sandra Gabelli. Depositing organization: Johns Hopkins University and School of Medicine. Publication: NEDD4L intramolecular interactions regulate its auto and substrate Na(V)1.5 ubiquitination. Wright KM, Nathan S, Jiang H, Xia W, Kim H, Chakouri N, Nwafor JN, Fossier L, Srinivasan L, Chen Z, Boronina T, Post J, Paul S, Cole RN, Ben-Johny M, Cole PA, Gabelli SB. J Biol Chem. 2024 Mar;300(3):105715. doi: 10.1016/j.jbc.2024.105715. Epub 2024 Feb 2. PubMed 38309503.
Backbone
  Vector backbone: pcDNA3.1
  Vector type: Mammalian Expression
Growth in bacteria
  Bacterial resistance: Ampicillin, 100 μg/mL
  Growth temperature: 37°C
  Growth strain: DH5alpha
  Copy number: Low Copy
Gene/Insert
  Gene/Insert name: NEDD4L FL (alt name: Q96PU5)
  Species: H. sapiens (human)
  Insert size (bp): 2925
  Entrez Gene: NEDD4L (a.k.a. NEDD4-2, NEDD4.2, PVNH7, RSP5, hNEDD4-2)
  Tag / fusion protein: His-HRV 3C site (N terminal on insert)
  Cloning method: Restriction Enzyme; 5′ cloning site unknown (unknown if destroyed)
Terms and licenses: Academic/Nonprofit Terms; Industry Terms: Not Available to Industry
How to cite: His-Precission-NEDD4L_FL_pCDNA3.1(+) was a gift from Sandra Gabelli (Addgene plasmid # 187730 ; http://n2t.net/addgene:187730 ; RRID:Addgene_187730)
