[The description below was written by a language model from this plasmid's Addgene catalogue record and pLannotate feature annotations shown in this document.]
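Description:
His-Precission-NEDD4L_FL_pCDNA3.1(+) is a mammalian expression plasmid of about 8.3 kb, built on the pcDNA3.1(+) backbone, that produces full-length human NEDD4L (NEDD4-2) with an N-terminal purification tag. It is maintained in E. coli through a ColE1/pUC-type origin and an ampicillin resistance gene (β-lactamase with its own promoter). The catalogue lists it as low copy, although the annotated origin is of the type usually described as high copy. An f1 origin is also present. For selection in mammalian cells, the backbone carries a neomycin phosphotransferase gene driven by the SV40 enhancer/early promoter and terminated by an SV40 polyadenylation signal. Several short hits in the feature table (an HIV-1 LTR fragment, ble and lacI fragments, a bom fragment) are partial matches to backbone sequence rather than functional elements.

The expression cassette uses the human CMV immediate-early enhancer and promoter, followed by a T7 promoter that could support in vitro transcription, and ends with the bovine growth hormone polyadenylation signal. The open reading frame begins with a polyhistidine tag, which the catalogue says is followed by an HRV 3C (PreScission) protease cleavage site, and then the 2,925 bp NEDD4L coding sequence. This arrangement allows metal-affinity capture of the protein and subsequent proteolytic removal of the tag. NEDD4L is a HECT-type E3 ubiquitin ligase that ubiquitinates membrane channels such as ENaC and voltage-gated sodium channels, including Nav1.5. The stated purpose is expression of full-length NEDD4L in mammalian cells, and the associated study examined how intramolecular interactions regulate its autoubiquitination and its ubiquitination of Nav1.5. The restriction sites used for cloning are not recorded.
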