Features (pLannotate 1.2.2; 21 found; start..end, strand, type, name):
     28..80      -  misc_feature   bom (fragment): basis of mobility region from pBR322
    235..614     +  enhancer       CMV enhancer: human cytomegalovirus immediate early enhancer
    615..818     +  promoter       CMV promoter: human cytomegalovirus (CMV) immediate early promoter
    814..847     +  LTR            5' LTR (truncated) (fragment): truncated 5' long terminal repeat (LTR) from HIV-1
    863..881     +  promoter       T7 promoter: promoter for bacteriophage T7 RNA polymerase
    904..921     +  CDS            9xHis (fragment): 9xHis affinity tag
    964..3888    +  CDS            NEDD4L: NED4L_HUMAN - Also known as KIAA0439, NEDL3. Experimental evidence at protein level: Swiss-Prot protein existence level 1. E3 ubiquitin-protein ligase which accepts ubiquitin from an E2 ubiquitin-conjugating enzyme in the form of a thioester and then directly transfers the ubiquitin to targeted substrates. Inhibits TGF- beta signaling by triggering SMAD2 and TGFBR1 ubiquitination and proteasome-dependent degradation. Promotes ubiquitination and internalization of various plasma membrane channels such as ENaC, SCN2A/Nav1.2, SCN3A/Nav1.3, SCN5A/Nav1.5, SCN9A/Nav1.7, SCN10A/Nav1.8, KCNA3/Kv1.3, K
   3942..4166    +  polyA_signal   bGH poly(A) signal: bovine growth hormone polyadenylation signal
   4170..4191    +  promoter       SV40 promoter (fragment): SV40 enhancer and early promoter
   4212..4640    +  rep_origin     f1 ori (sequence partly withheld): f1 bacteriophage origin of replication; arrow indicates direction of (+) strand synthesis
   4654..4983    +  promoter       SV40 promoter: SV40 enhancer and early promoter
   5050..5841    +  CDS            neo: KKA2_KLEPN - Also known as kan, nptII. Experimental evidence at protein level: Swiss-Prot protein existence level 1. Resistance to kanamycin, neomycin, paromomycin, ribostamycin, butirosin and gentamicin B. From Klebsiella pneumoniae.
   5865..6023    +  CDS            ble (fragment): BLE_KLEPN - Experimental evidence at protein level: Swiss-Prot protein existence level 1. Binding protein with a strong affinity to the bleomycin family of antibiotics. Binds to CL990; an antimitotic-antibiotic compound. From Klebsiella pneumoniae.
   6018..6139    +  polyA_signal   SV40 poly(A) signal: SV40 polyadenylation signal
   6212..6228    -  protein_bind   lac operator: The lac repressor binds to the lac operator to inhibit transcription in E. coli. This inhibition can be relieved by adding lactose or isopropyl-β-D-thiogalactopyranoside (IPTG). lac repressor encoded by lacI
   6236..6266    -  promoter       lac promoter: promoter for the E. coli lac operon
   6281..6302    -  protein_bind   CAP binding site: CAP binding activates transcription in the presence of cAMP. E. coli catabolite activator protein
   6315..6407    -  CDS            lacI (fragment): lac repressor; lacI; The lac repressor binds to the lac operator to inhibit transcription in E. coli. This inhibition can be relieved by adding lactose or isopropyl-β-D-thiogalactopyranoside (IPTG).
   6590..7178    -  rep_origin     ori: high-copy-number ColE1/pMB1/pBR322/pUC origin of replication
   7349..8209    -  CDS            AmpR: β-lactamase; bla; confers resistance to ampicillin, carbenicillin, and related antibiotics
   8210..8314    -  promoter       AmpR promoter: bla
>Addgene plasmid #187730 | His-Precission-NEDD4L_FL_pCDNA3.1(+) | addgene full sequence | sequence record 372434 | Addgene NGS Result
GACGGATCGGGAGATCTCCCGATCCCCTATGGTGCACTCTCAGTACAATCTGCTCTGATGCCGCATAGTT
AAGCCAGTATCTGCTCCCTGCTTGTGTGTTGGAGGTCGCTGAGTAGTGCGCGAGCAAAATTTAAGCTACA
ACAAGGCAAGGCTTGACCGACAATTGCATGAAGAATCTGCTTAGGGTTAGGCGTTTTGCGCTGCTTCGCG
ATGTACGGGCCAGATATACGCGTTGACATTGATTATTGACTAGTTATTAATAGTAATCAATTACGGGGTC
ATTAGTTCATAGCCCATATATGGAGTTCCGCGTTACATAACTTACGGTAAATGGCCCGCCTGGCTGACCG
CCCAACGACCCCCGCCCATTGACGTCAATAATGACGTATGTTCCCATAGTAACGCCAATAGGGACTTTCC
ATTGACGTCAATGGGTGGAGTATTTACGGTAAACTGCCCACTTGGCAGTACATCAAGTGTATCATATGCC
AAGTACGCCCCCTATTGACGTCAATGACGGTAAATGGCCCGCCTGGCATTATGCCCAGTACATGACCTTA
TGGGACTTTCCTACTTGGCAGTACATCTACGTATTAGTCATCGCTATTACCATGGTGATGCGGTTTTGGC
AGTACATCAATGGGCGTGGATAGCGGTTTGACTCACGGGGATTTCCAAGTCTCCACCCCATTGACGTCAA
TGGGAGTTTGTTTTGGCACCAAAATCAACGGGACTTTCCAAAATGTCGTAACAACTCCGCCCCATTGACG
CAAATGGGCGGTAGGCGTGTACGGTGGGAGGTCTATATAAGCAGAGCTCTCTGGCTAACTAGAGAACCCA
CTGCTTACTGGCTTATCGAAATTAATACGACTCACTATAGGGAGACCCAAGCTGGCTAGCATGCACCACC
ACCACCACCACGGCCTGGAGGTGCTGTTCCAGGGCCCAGTACGCGCCGGCTCCATGGCGACCGGGCTCGG
GGAGCCGGTCTATGGACTTTCCGAAGACGAGGGAGAGTCCCGTATTCTCAGAGTAAAAGTTGTTTCTGGA
ATTGATCTCGCCAAAAAGGACATCTTTGGAGCCAGTGATCCGTATGTGAAACTTTCATTGTACGTAGCGG
ATGAGAATAGAGAACTTGCTTTGGTCCAGACAAAAACAATTAAAAAGACACTGAACCCAAAATGGAATGA
AGAATTTTATTTCAGGGTAAACCCATCTAATCACAGACTCCTATTTGAAGTATTTGACGAAAATAGACTG
ACACGAGACGACTTCCTGGGCCAGGTGGACGTGCCCCTTAGTCACCTTCCGACAGAAGATCCAACCATGG
AGCGACCCTATACATTTAAGGACTTTCTCCTCAGACCAAGAAGTCATAAGTCTCGAGTTAAGGGATTTTT
GCGATTGAAAATGGCCTATATGCCAAAAAATGGAGGTCAAGATGAAGAAAACAGTGACCAGAGGGATGAC
ATGGAGCATGGATGGGAAGTTGTTGACTCAAATGACTCGGCTTCTCAGCACCAAGAGGAACTTCCTCCTC
CTCCTCTGCCTCCCGGGTGGGAAGAAAAAGTGGACAATTTAGGCCGAACTTACTATGTCAACCACAACAA
CCGGACCACTCAGTGGCACAGACCAAGCCTGATGGACGTGTCCTCGGAGTCGGACAATAACATCAGACAG
ATCAACCAGGAGGCAGCACACCGGCGCTTCCGCTCCCGCAGGCACATCAGCGAAGACTTGGAGCCCGAGC
CCTCGGAGGGCGGGGATGTCCCCGAGCCTTGGGAGACCATTTCAGAGGAAGTGAATATCGCTGGAGACTC
TCTCGGTCTGGCTCTGCCCCCACCACCGGCCTCCCCAGGATCTCGGACCAGCCCTCAGGAGCTGTCAGAG
GAACTAAGCAGAAGGCTTCAGATCACTCCAGACTCCAATGGGGAACAGTTCAGCTCTTTGATTCAAAGAG
AACCCTCCTCAAGGTTGAGGTCATGCAGTGTCACCGACGCAGTTGCAGAACAGGGCCATCTACCACCGCC
CAGTGCCCCAGCTGGGAGAGCGCGTTCATCAACTGTCACGGGTGGTGAGGAACCAACGCCATCAGTGGCC
TATGTACATACTACGCCGGGTCTGCCTTCAGGCTGGGAAGAAAGAAAAGATGCTAAGGGGCGCACATACT
ATGTCAATCATAACAATCGAACCACAACTTGGACTCGACCTATCATGCAGCTTGCAGAAGATGGTGCGTC
CGGATCAGCCACAAACAGTAACAACCATCTAATCGAGCCTCAGATCCGCCGGCCTCGTAGCCTCAGCTCG
CCAACAGTAACTTTATCTGCCCCGCTGGAGGGTGCCAAGGACTCACCCGTACGTCGGGCTGTGAAAGACA
CCCTTTCCAACCCACAGTCCCCACAGCCATCACCTTACAACTCCCCCAAACCACAACACAAAGTCACACA
GAGCTTCTTGCCACCCGGCTGGGAAATGAGGATAGCGCCAAACGGCCGGCCCTTCTTCATTGATCATAAC
ACAAAGACTACAACCTGGGAAGATCCACGTTTGAAATTTCCAGTACATATGCGGTCAAAGACATCTTTAA
ACCCCAATGACCTTGGCCCCCTTCCTCCTGGCTGGGAAGAAAGAATTCACTTGGATGGCCGAACGTTTTA
TATTGATCATAATAGCAAAATTACTCAGTGGGAAGACCCAAGACTGCAGAACCCAGCTATTACTGGTCCG
GCTGTCCCTTACTCCAGAGAATTTAAGCAGAAATATGACTACTTCAGGAAGAAATTAAAGAAACCTGCTG
ATATCCCCAATAGGTTTGAAATGAAACTTCACAGAAATAACATATTTGAAGAGTCCTATCGGAGAATTAT
GTCCGTGAAAAGACCAGATGTCCTAAAAGCTAGACTGTGGATTGAGTTTGAATCAGAGAAAGGTCTTGAC
TATGGGGGTGTGGCCAGAGAATGGTTCTTCTTACTGTCCAAAGAGATGTTCAACCCCTACTACGGCCTCT
TTGAGTACTCTGCCACGGACAACTACACCCTTCAGATCAACCCTAATTCAGGCCTCTGTAATGAGGATCA
TTTGTCCTACTTCACTTTTATTGGAAGAGTTGCTGGTCTGGCCGTATTTCATGGGAAGCTCTTAGATGGT
TTCTTCATTAGACCATTTTACAAGATGATGTTGGGAAAGCAGATAACCCTGAATGACATGGAATCTGTGG
ATAGTGAATATTACAACTCTTTGAAATGGATCCTGGAGAATGACCCTACTGAGCTGGACCTCATGTTCTG
CATAGACGAAGAAAACTTTGGACAGACATATCAAGTGGATTTGAAGCCCAATGGGTCAGAAATAATGGTC
ACAAATGAAAACAAAAGGGAATATATCGACTTAGTCATCCAGTGGAGATTTGTGAACAGGGTCCAGAAGC
AGATGAACGCCTTCTTGGAGGGATTCACAGAACTACTTCCTATTGATTTGATTAAAATTTTTGATGAAAA
TGAGCTGGAGTTGCTCATGTGCGGCCTCGGTGATGTGGATGTGAATGACTGGAGACAGCATTCTATTTAC
AAGAACGGCTACTGCCCAAACCACCCCGTCATTCAGTGGTTCTGGAAGGCTGTGCTACTCATGGACGCCG
AAAAGCGTATCCGGTTACTGCAGTTTGTCACAGGGACATCGCGAGTACCTATGAATGGATTTGCCGAACT
TTATGGTTCCAATGGTCCTCAGCTATTTACAATAGAGCAATGGGGCAGTCCTGAGAAACTGCCCAGAGCT
CACACATGCTTTAATCGCCTTGACTTACCTCCATATGAAACCTTTGAAGATTTACGAGAGAAACTTCTCA
TGGCCGTGGAAAATGCTCAAGGATTTGAAGGGGTGGATTAAGCGGCCGCTCGAGTCTAGAGGGCCCGTTT
AAACCCGCTGATCAGCCTCGACTGTGCCTTCTAGTTGCCAGCCATCTGTTGTTTGCCCCTCCCCCGTGCC
TTCCTTGACCCTGGAAGGTGCCACTCCCACTGTCCTTTCCTAATAAAATGAGGAAATTGCATCGCATTGT
CTGAGTAGGTGTCATTCTATTCTGGGGGGTGGGGTGGGGCAGGACAGCAAGGGGGAGGATTGGGAAGACA
ATAGCAGGCATGCTGGGGATGCGGTGGGCTCTATGGCTTCTGAGGCGGAAAGAACCAGCTGGGGCTCTAG
GGGGTATCCCC
[124 nt withheld, positions 4212-4335]
C
[91 nt withheld, positions 4337-4427]
A
[49 nt withheld, positions 4429-4477]
CCTTTGACGTTGGAGTCCACGTTCTTT
[37 nt withheld, positions 4505-4541]
ACCCTATCTCGGTCTATTCTTTTGATTTATAAGGGATTTTGCCGATTTCGGCCTATTGGTTAAAAAATGA
GCTGATTTAACAAAAATTTAACGCGAATTAATTCTGTGGAATGTGTGTCAGTTAGGGTGTGGAAAGTCCC
CAGGCTCCCCAGCAGGCAGAAGTATGCAAAGCATGCATCTCAATTAGTCAGCAACCAGGTGTGGAAAGTC
CCCAGGCTCCCCAGCAGGCAGAAGTATGCAAAGCATGCATCTCAATTAGTCAGCAACCATAGTCCCGCCC
CTAACTCCGCCCATCCCGCCCCTAACTCCGCCCAGTTCCGCCCATTCTCCGCCCCATGGCTGACTAATTT
TTTTTATTTATGCAGAGGCCGAGGCCGCCTCTGCCTCTGAGCTATTCCAGAAGTAGTGAGGAGGCTTTTT
TGGAGGCCTAGGCTTTTGCAAAAAGCTCCCGGGAGCTTGTATATCCATTTTCGGATCTGATCAAGAGACA
GGATGAGGATCGTTTCGCATGATTGAACAAGATGGATTGCACGCAGGTTCTCCGGCCGCTTGGGTGGAGA
GGCTATTCGGCTATGACTGGGCACAACAGACAATCGGCTGCTCTGATGCCGCCGTGTTCCGGCTGTCAGC
GCAGGGGCGCCCGGTTCTTTTTGTCAAGACCGACCTGTCCGGTGCCCTGAATGAACTGCAGGACGAGGCA
GCGCGGCTATCGTGGCTGGCCACGACGGGCGTTCCTTGCGCAGCTGTGCTCGACGTTGTCACTGAAGCGG
GAAGGGACTGGCTGCTATTGGGCGAAGTGCCGGGGCAGGATCTCCTGTCATCTCACCTTGCTCCTGCCGA
GAAAGTATCCATCATGGCTGATGCAATGCGGCGGCTGCATACGCTTGATCCGGCTACCTGCCCATTCGAC
CACCAAGCGAAACATCGCATCGAGCGAGCACGTACTCGGATGGAAGCCGGTCTTGTCGATCAGGATGATC
TGGACGAAGAGCATCAGGGGCTCGCGCCAGCCGAACTGTTCGCCAGGCTCAAGGCGCGCATGCCCGACGG
CGAGGATCTCGTCGTGACCCATGGCGATGCCTGCTTGCCGAATATCATGGTGGAAAATGGCCGCTTTTCT
GGATTCATCGACTGTGGCCGGCTGGGTGTGGCGGACCGCTATCAGGACATAGCGTTGGCTACCCGTGATA
TTGCTGAAGAGCTTGGCGGCGAATGGGCTGACCGCTTCCTCGTGCTTTACGGTATCGCCGCTCCCGATTC
GCAGCGCATCGCCTTCTATCGCCTTCTTGACGAGTTCTTCTGAGCGGGACTCTGGGGTTCGAAATGACCG
ACCAAGCGACGCCCAACCTGCCATCACGAGATTTCGATTCCACCGCCGCCTTCTATGAAAGGTTGGGCTT
CGGAATCGTTTTCCGGGACGCCGGCTGGATGATCCTCCAGCGCGGGGATCTCATGCTGGAGTTCTTCGCC
CACCCCAACTTGTTTATTGCAGCTTATAATGGTTACAAATAAAGCAATAGCATCACAAATTTCACAAATA
AAGCATTTTTTTCACTGCATTCTAGTTGTGGTTTGTCCAAACTCATCAATGTATCTTATCATGTCTGTAT
ACCGTCGACCTCTAGCTAGAGCTTGGCGTAATCATGGTCATAGCTGTTTCCTGTGTGAAATTGTTATCCG
CTCACAATTCCACACAACATACGAGCCGGAAGCATAAAGTGTAAAGCCTGGGGTGCCTAATGAGTGAGCT
AACTCACATTAATTGCGTTGCGCTCACTGCCCGCTTTCCAGTCGGGAAACCTGTCGTGCCAGCTGCATTA
ATGAATCGGCCAACGCGCGGGGAGAGGCGGTTTGCGTATTGGGCGCTCTTCCGCTTCCTCGCTCACTGAC
TCGCTGCGCTCGGTCGTTCGGCTGCGGCGAGCGGTATCAGCTCACTCAAAGGCGGTAATACGGTTATCCA
CAGAATCAGGGGATAACGCAGGAAAGAACATGTGAGCAAAAGGCCAGCAAAAGGCCAGGAACCGTAAAAA
GGCCGCGTTGCTGGCGTTTTTCCATAGGCTCCGCCCCCCTGACGAGCATCACAAAAATCGACGCTCAAGT
CAGAGGTGGCGAAACCCGACAGGACTATAAAGATACCAGGCGTTTCCCCCTGGAAGCTCCCTCGTGCGCT
CTCCTGTTCCGACCCTGCCGCTTACCGGATACCTGTCCGCCTTTCTCCCTTCGGGAAGCGTGGCGCTTTC
TCATAGCTCACGCTGTAGGTATCTCAGTTCGGTGTAGGTCGTTCGCTCCAAGCTGGGCTGTGTGCACGAA
CCCCCCGTTCAGCCCGACCGCTGCGCCTTATCCGGTAACTATCGTCTTGAGTCCAACCCGGTAAGACACG
ACTTATCGCCACTGGCAGCAGCCACTGGTAACAGGATTAGCAGAGCGAGGTATGTAGGCGGTGCTACAGA
GTTCTTGAAGTGGTGGCCTAACTACGGCTACACTAGAAGAACAGTATTTGGTATCTGCGCTCTGCTGAAG
CCAGTTACCTTCGGAAAAAGAGTTGGTAGCTCTTGATCCGGCAAACAAACCACCGCTGGTAGCGGTGGTT
TTTTTGTTTGCAAGCAGCAGATTACGCGCAGAAAAAAAGGATCTCAAGAAGATCCTTTGATCTTTTCTAC
GGGGTCTGACGCTCAGTGGAACGAAAACTCACGTTAAGGGATTTTGGTCATGAGATTATCAAAAAGGATC
TTCACCTAGATCCTTTTAAATTAAAAATGAAGTTTTAAATCAATCTAAAGTATATATGAGTAAACTTGGT
CTGACAGTTACCAATGCTTAATCAGTGAGGCACCTATCTCAGCGATCTGTCTATTTCGTTCATCCATAGT
TGCCTGACTCCCCGTCGTGTAGATAACTACGATACGGGAGGGCTTACCATCTGGCCCCAGTGCTGCAATG
ATACCGCGAGACCCACGCTCACCGGCTCCAGATTTATCAGCAATAAACCAGCCAGCCGGAAGGGCCGAGC
GCAGAAGTGGTCCTGCAACTTTATCCGCCTCCATCCAGTCTATTAATTGTTGCCGGGAAGCTAGAGTAAG
TAGTTCGCCAGTTAATAGTTTGCGCAACGTTGTTGCCATTGCTACAGGCATCGTGGTGTCACGCTCGTCG
TTTGGTATGGCTTCATTCAGCTCCGGTTCCCAACGATCAAGGCGAGTTACATGATCCCCCATGTTGTGCA
AAAAAGCGGTTAGCTCCTTCGGTCCTCCGATCGTTGTCAGAAGTAAGTTGGCCGCAGTGTTATCACTCAT
GGTTATGGCAGCACTGCATAATTCTCTTACTGTCATGCCATCCGTAAGATGCTTTTCTGTGACTGGTGAG
TACTCAACCAAGTCATTCTGAGAATAGTGTATGCGGCGACCGAGTTGCTCTTGCCCGGCGTCAATACGGG
ATAATACCGCGCCACATAGCAGAACTTTAAAAGTGCTCATCATTGGAAAACGTTCTTCGGGGCGAAAACT
CTCAAGGATCTTACCGCTGTTGAGATCCAGTTCGATGTAACCCACTCGTGCACCCAACTGATCTTCAGCA
TCTTTTACTTTCACCAGCGTTTCTGGGTGAGCAAAAACAGGAAGGCAAAATGCCGCAAAAAAGGGAATAA
GGGCGACACGGAAATGTTGAATACTCATACTCTTCCTTTTTCAATATTATTGAAGCATTTATCAGGGTTA
TTGTCTCATGAGCGGATACATATTTGAATGTATTTAGAAAAATAAACAAATAGGGGTTCCGCGCACATTT
CCCCGAAAAGTGCCACCTGACGTC
